>Addgene plasmid #112660 | p415 GFP-Glo3 S389,398 A | addgene full sequence | sequence record 256074 | Addgene NGS Result
CTAGAGCATGTCCAAGGGTGAAGAGCTATTTACTGGGGTTGTACCCATTTTGGTAGAACTGGACGGAGAT
GTAAACGGACATAAATTCTCTGTTAGAGGTGAGGGCGAAGGCGATGCCACCAATGGTAAATTGACTCTGA
AGTTTATATGCACTACGGGTAAATTACCTGTTCCTTGGCCAACCCTAGTAACAACTTTGACATATGGTGT
TCAATGTTTCTCAAGATACCCAGACCATATGAAAAGGCATGATTTCTTTAAAAGTGCTATGCCAGAAGGC
TACGTGCAAGAGAGAACTATCTCCTTTAAGGATGACGGTACGTATAAAACACGAGCAGAAGTGAAATTCG
AAGGGGATACACTAGTTAATCGCATCGAATTAAAGGGTATAGACTTTAAGGAAGATGGTAATATTCTCGG
CCATAAACTTGAGTATAATTTCAACTCGCATAATGTGTACATTACAGCTGACAAACAAAAGAACGGAATT
AAAGCGAATTTTAAAATCAGGCACAACGTCGAAGATGGGTCTGTTCAACTTGCCGATCATTATCAGCAAA
ACACCCCTATTGGTGATGGTCCAGTCTTGTTACCTGATAATCACTACTTAAGCACACAGTCGAGATTATC
CAAAGATCCAAACGAAAAGAGAGACCACATGGTCTTGTTAGAATTTGTTACTGCTGCTGGTATTACCCAT
GGTATGGATGAATTGTACAAAGGCGGCGGCAGCGCCGCCGCCGGCGGCGGCAGCCGCGGATCCGCGATGA
GTAACGATGAAGGAGAAACATTTGCCACGGAACAGACTACTCAACAAGTCTTTCAGAAGCTAGGTAGCAA
CATGGAAAATCGAGTTTGTTTTGATTGTGGTAACAAGAATCCTACTTGGACTTCGGTACCTTTTGGTGTG
ATGCTGTGTATTCAATGCTCTGCTGTGCATAGAAACATGGGTGTTCATATCACCTTTGTAAAGTCTTCTA
CATTAGATAAATGGACAATTAACAATTTAAGAAGGTTTAAGTTGGGCGGGAACCATAAGGCTCGTGATTT
TTTCTTAAAGAACAATGGGAAACAGCTACTAAATACAGCAAATGTTGACGCGAAAACAAAATATACGAGC
CCTGTTGCTAAGAAATATAAGATACATCTCGACAAGAAGGTTCAAAAGGATATGGAGTTATACCCATCAG
AATTAGTCTTGAACGGTCAAGATTCTTCGGACTCACCGTTGGACACCGATTCAGACGCTTCCAGGTCGAC
TTCCAAAGAAAATAGTGTTGACGATTTTTTCTCTAATTGGCAAAAACCAAGCTCCAATTCCAGTTCTAAA
CTCAATGTAAATACAGGCTCTCTCGCCCCAAAAAACAACACCACAGGCAGCACACCCAAGACCACTGTCA
CTAAAACGAGAAGTTCCATCTTAACGGCTAGCAGAAAGAAACCGGTATTAAACTCGCAAGATAAAAAGAA
ACATTCAATTTTGTCTTCGTCAAGAAAGCCCACTAGACTAACCGCAAAGAAAGTCGACAAATCACAGGCA
GAAGACTTGTTTGATCAATTTAAAAAAGAGGCTCAACAAGAAAAGGAGGACGAGTTCACTAATTCGTCTT
CTAGCACCAAAATTAGACAAAATGATTACGATTCCCAATTTATGAATAACAGTAAAGGCAACAATAATAA
CAGTATAGATGATATTAATACCCAGCCTGATGAATTCAATGATTTTTTAAATGACACTTCAAACAGCTTC
GACACAACTAGAAAAGAACAGCAAGATACTTTAACACCCAAGTTTGCCAAATTGGGATTTGGTATGACCA
TGAATGACGCCAATGATTTGGCAAAGCAACAAAAAGAATCTCAGAAAATAGCTCAGGGACCAAGATATAC
GGGCAGAATCGCGGAAAGGTACGGCACACAAAAAGCTATAGCATCTGATCAATTATTTGGTCGTGGCGCA
TTTGATGAAGCAGCAAACAGGGAAGCGCATGACAAGTTGAAAACATTTGACAATGCTACATCAATTTCCT
CTTCTTCATACTTTGGAGAAGATAAAGAAGTGGATGAATTTGGTAATCCCATCAATAGTAGTGGAAGTGG
AGCAGGGAATTTTGATGGCCGTAATTCTAATAACGGTTTCATCGATTTTAATGCCTCCGCAGATGATGAA
TTGCAGATGTTGAGAGACGTTGTAGAACAGGGTGCTGAGAAACTCGGTAGTTATTTAAGGGACTACTTAA
GAAAATAATCCCCCCGGGCTGCAGGAATTCGATATCAAGCTTATCGATACCGTCGACCTCGAGTCATGTA
ATTAGTTATGTCACGCTTACATTCACGCCCTCCCCCCACATCCGCTCTAACCGAAAAGGAAGGAGTTAGA
CAACCTGAAGTCTAGGTCCCTATTTATTTTTTTATAGTTATGTTAGTATTAAGAACGTTATTTATATTTC
AAATTTTTCTTTTTTTTCTGTACAGACGCGTGTACGCATGTAACATTATACTGAAAACCTTGCTTGAGAA
GGTTTTGGGACGCTCGAAGGCTTTAATTTGCGGCCGGTACCCAATTCGCCCTATAGTGAGTCGTATTACG
CGCGCTCACTGGCCGTCGTTTTACAACGTCGTGACTGGGAAAACCCTGGCGTTACCCAACTTAATCGCCT
TGCAGCACATCCCCCTTTCGCCAGCTGGCGTAATAGCGAAGAGGCCCGCACCGATCGCCCTTCCCAACAG
TTGCGCAGCCTGAATGGCGAATGG
[124 nt withheld, positions 2755-2878]
C
[91 nt withheld, positions 2880-2970]
A
[49 nt withheld, positions 2972-3020]
CCTTTGACGTTGGAGTCCACGTTCTTT
[37 nt withheld, positions 3048-3084]
ACCCTATCTCGGTCTATTCTTTTGATTTATAAGGGATTTTGCCGATTTCGGCCTATTGGTTAAAAAATGA
GCTGATTTAACAAAAATTTAACGCGAATTTTAACAAAATATTAACGCTTACAATTTCCTGATGCGGTATT
TTCTCCTTACGCATCTGTGCGGTATTTCACACCGCATATCGACCGGTCGAGGAGAACTTCTAGTATATCT
ACATACCTAATATTATTGCCTTATTAAAAATGGAATCCCAACAATTACATCAAAATCCACATTCTCTTCA
AAATCAATTGTCCTGTACTTCCTTGTTCATGTGTGTTCAAAAACGTTATATTTATAGGATAATTATACTC
TATTTCTCAACAAGTAATTGGTTGTTTGGCCGAGCGGTCTAAGGCGCCTGATTCAAGAAATATCTTGACC
GCAGTTAACTGTGGGAATACTCAGGTATCGTAAGATGCAAGAGTTCGAATCTCTTAGCAACCATTATTTT
TTTCCTCAACATAACGAGAACACACAGGGGCGCTATCGCACAGAATCAAATTCGATGACTGGAAATTTTT
TGTTAATTTCAGAGGTCGCCTGACGCATATACCTTTTTCAACTGAAAAATTGGGAGAAAAAGGAAAGGTG
AGAGCGCCGGAACCGGCTTTTCATATAGAATAGAGAAGCGTTCATGACTAAATGCTTGCATCACAATACT
TGAAGTTGACAATATTATTTAAGGACCTATTGTTTTTTCCAATAGGTGGTTAGCAATCGTCTTACTTTCT
AACTTTTCTTACCTTTTACATTTCAGCAATATATATATATATATTTCAAGGATATACCATTCTAATGTCT
GCCCCTAAGAAGATCGTCGTTTTGCCAGGTGACCACGTTGGTCAAGAAATCACAGCCGAAGCCATTAAGG
TTCTTAAAGCTATTTCTGATGTTCGTTCCAATGTCAAGTTCGATTTCGAAAATCATTTAATTGGTGGTGC
TGCTATCGATGCTACAGGTGTTCCACTTCCAGATGAGGCGCTGGAAGCCTCCAAGAAGGCTGATGCCGTT
TTGTTAGGTGCTGTGGGTGGTCCTAAATGGGGTACCGGTAGTGTTAGACCTGAACAAGGTTTACTAAAAA
TCCGTAAAGAACTTCAATTGTACGCCAACTTAAGACCATGTAACTTTGCATCCGACTCTCTTTTAGACTT
ATCTCCAATCAAGCCACAATTTGCTAAAGGTACTGACTTCGTTGTTGTCAGAGAATTAGTGGGAGGTATT
TACTTTGGTAAGAGAAAGGAAGACGATGGTGATGGTGTCGCTTGGGATAGTGAACAATACACCGTTCCAG
AAGTGCAAAGAATCACAAGAATGGCCGCTTTCATGGCCCTACAACATGAGCCACCATTGCCTATTTGGTC
CTTGGATAAAGCTAATGTTTTGGCCTCTTCAAGATTATGGAGAAAAACTGTGGAGGAAACCATCAAGAAC
GAATTCCCTACATTGAAGGTTCAACATCAATTGATTGATTCTGCCGCCATGATCCTAGTTAAGAACCCAA
CCCACCTAAATGGTATTATAATCACCAGCAACATGTTTGGTGATATCATCTCCGATGAAGCCTCCGTTAT
CCCAGGTTCCTTGGGTTTGTTGCCATCTGCGTCCTTGGCCTCTTTGCCAGACAAGAACACCGCATTTGGT
TTGTACGAACCATGCCACGGTTCTGCTCCAGATTTGCCAAAGAATAAGGTCAACCCTATCGCCACTATCT
TGTCTGCTGCAATGATGTTGAAATTGTCATTGAACTTGCCTGAAGAAGGTAAGGCCATTGAAGATGCAGT
TAAAAAGGTTTTGGATGCAGGTATCAGAACTGGTGATTTAGGTGGTTCCAACAGTACCACCGAAGTCGGT
GATGCTGTCGCCGAAGAAGTTAAGAAAATCCTTGCTTAAAAAGATTCTCTTTTTTTATGATATTTGTACA
TAAACTTTATAAATGAAATTCATAATAGAAACGACACGAAATTACAAAATGGAATATGTTCATAGGGTAG
ACGAAACTATATACGCAATCTACATACATTTATCAAGAAGGAGAAAAAGGAGGATGTAAAGGAATACAGG
TAAGCAAATTGATACTAATGGCTCAACGTGATAAGGAAAAAGAATTGCACTTTAACATTAATATTGACAA
GGAGGAGGGCACCACACAAAAAGTTAGGTGTAACAGAAAATCATGAAACTATGATTCCTAATTTATATAT
TGGAGGATTTTCTCTAAAAAAAAAAAAATACAACAAATAAAAAACACTCAATGACCTGACCATTTGATGG
AGTTTAAGTCAATACCTTCTTGAACCATTTCCCATAATGGTGAAAGTTCCCTCAAGAATTTTACTCTGTC
AGAAACGGCCTTAACGACGTAGTCGATATGGTGCACTCTCAGTACAATCTGCTCTGATGCCGCATAGTTA
AGCCAGCCCCGACACCCGCCAACACCCGCTGACGCGCCCTGACGGGCTTGTCTGCTCCCGGCATCCGCTT
ACAGACAAGCTGTGACCGTCTCCGGGAGCTGCATGTGTCAGAGGTTTTCACCGTCATCACCGAAACGCGC
GAGACGAAAGGGCCTCGTGATACGCCTATTTTTATAGGTTAATGTCATGATAATAATGGTTTCTTAGGAC
GGATCGCTTGCCTGTAACTTACACGCGCCTCGTATCTTTTAATGATGGAATAATTTGGGAATTTACTCTG
TGTTTATTTATTTTTATGTTTTGTATTTGGATTTTAGAAAGTAAATAAAGAAGGTAGAAGAGTTACGGAA
TGAAGAAAAAAAAATAAACAAAGGTTTAAAAAATTTCAACAAAAAGCGTACTTTACATATATATTTATTA
GACAAGAAAAGCAGATTAAATAGATATACATTCGATTAACGATAAGTAAAATGTAAAATCACAGGATTTT
CGTGTGTGGTCTTCTACACAGACAAGATGAAACAATTCGGCATTAATACCTGAGAGCAGGAAGAGCAAGA
TAAAAGGTAGTATTTGTTGGCGATCCCCCTAGAGTCTTTTACATCTTCGGAAAACAAAAACTATTTTTTC
TTTAATTTCTTTTTTTACTTTCTATTTTTAATTTATATATTTATATTAAAAAATTTAAATTATAATTATT
TTTATAGCACGTGATGAAAAGGACCCAGGTGGCACTTTTCGGGGAAATGTGCGCGGAACCCCTATTTGTT
TATTTTTCTAAATACATTCAAATATGTATCCGCTCATGAGACAATAACCCTGATAAATGCTTCAATAATA
TTGAAAAAGGAAGAGTATGAGTATTCAACATTTCCGTGTCGCCCTTATTCCCTTTTTTGCGGCATTTTGC
CTTCCTGTTTTTGCTCACCCAGAAACGCTGGTGAAAGTAAAAGATGCTGAAGATCAGTTGGGTGCACGAG
TGGGTTACATCGAACTGGATCTCAACAGCGGTAAGATCCTTGAGAGTTTTCGCCCCGAAGAACGTTTTCC
AATGATGAGCACTTTTAAAGTTCTGCTATGTGGCGCGGTATTATCCCGTATTGACGCCGGGCAAGAGCAA
CTCGGTCGCCGCATACACTATTCTCAGAATGACTTGGTTGAGTACTCACCAGTCACAGAAAAGCATCTTA
CGGATGGCATGACAGTAAGAGAATTATGCAGTGCTGCCATAACCATGAGTGATAACACTGCGGCCAACTT
ACTTCTGACAACGATCGGAGGACCGAAGGAGCTAACCGCTTTTTTGCACAACATGGGGGATCATGTAACT
CGCCTTGATCGTTGGGAACCGGAGCTGAATGAAGCCATACCAAACGACGAGCGTGACACCACGATGCCTG
TAGCAATGGCAACAACGTTGCGCAAACTATTAACTGGCGAACTACTTACTCTAGCTTCCCGGCAACAATT
AATAGACTGGATGGAGGCGGATAAAGTTGCAGGACCACTTCTGCGCTCGGCCCTTCCGGCTGGCTGGTTT
ATTGCTGATAAATCTGGAGCCGGTGAGCGTGGGTCTCGCGGTATCATTGCAGCACTGGGGCCAGATGGTA
AGCCCTCCCGTATCGTAGTTATCTACACGACGGGGAGTCAGGCAACTATGGATGAACGAAATAGACAGAT
CGCTGAGATAGGTGCCTCACTGATTAAGCATTGGTAACTGTCAGACCAAGTTTACTCATATATACTTTAG
ATTGATTTAAAACTTCATTTTTAATTTAAAAGGATCTAGGTGAAGATCCTTTTTGATAATCTCATGACCA
AAATCCCTTAACGTGAGTTTTCGTTCCACTGAGCGTCAGACCCCGTAGAAAAGATCAAAGGATCTTCTTG
AGATCCTTTTTTTCTGCGCGTAATCTGCTGCTTGCAAACAAAAAAACCACCGCTACCAGCGGTGGTTTGT
TTGCCGGATCAAGAGCTACCAACTCTTTTTCCGAAGGTAACTGGCTTCAGCAGAGCGCAGATACCAAATA
CTGTTCTTCTAGTGTAGCCGTAGTTAGGCCACCACTTCAAGAACTCTGTAGCACCGCCTACATACCTCGC
TCTGCTAATCCTGTTACCAGTGGCTGCTGCCAGTGGCGATAAGTCGTGTCTTACCGGGTTGGACTCAAGA
CGATAGTTACCGGATAAGGCGCAGCGGTCGGGCTGAACGGGGGGTTCGTGCACACAGCCCAGCTTGGAGC
GAACGACCTACACCGAACTGAGATACCTACAGCGTGAGCTATGAGAAAGCGCCACGCTTCCCGAAGGGAG
AAAGGCGGACAGGTATCCGGTAAGCGGCAGGGTCGGAACAGGAGAGCGCACGAGGGAGCTTCCAGGGGGA
AACGCCTGGTATCTTTATAGTCCTGTCGGGTTTCGCCACCTCTGACTTGAGCGTCGATTTTTGTGATGCT
CGTCAGGGGGGCGGAGCCTATGGAAAAACGCCAGCAACGCGGCCTTTTTACGGTTCCTGGCCTTTTGCTG
GCCTTTTGCTCACATGTTCTTTCCTGCGTTATCCCCTGATTCTGTGGATAACCGTATTACCGCCTTTGAG
TGAGCTGATACCGCTCGCCGCAGCCGAACGACCGAGCGCAGCGAGTCAGTGAGCGAGGAAGCGGAAGAGC
GCCCAATACGCAAACCGCCTCTCCCCGCGCGTTGGCCGATTCATTAATGCAGCTGGCACGACAGGTTTCC
CGACTGGAAAGCGGGCAGTGAGCGCAACGCAATTAATGTGAGTTAGCTCACTCATTAGGCACCCCAGGCT
TTACACTTTATGCTTCCGGCTCGTATGTTGTGTGGAATTGTGAGCGGATAACAATTTCACACAGGAAACA
GCTATGACCATGATTACGCCAAGCGCGCAATTAACCCTCACTAAAGGGAACAAAAGCTGGAGCTCCGGAT
GCAAGGGTTCGAATCCCTTAGCTCTCATTATTTTTTGCTTTTTCTCTTGAGGTCACATGATCGCAAAATG
GCAAATGGCACGTGAAGCTGTCGATATTGGGGAACTGTGGTGGTTGGCAAATGACTAATTAAGTTAGTCA
AGGCGCCATCCTCATGAAAACTGTGTAACATAATAACCGAAGTGTCGAAAAGGTGGCACCTTGTCCAATT
GAACACGCTCGATGAAAAAAATAAGATATATATAAGGTTAAGTAAAGCGTCTGTTAGAAAGGAAGTTTTT
CCTTTTTCTTGCTCTCTTGTCTTTTCATCTACTATTTCCTTCGTGTAATACAGGGTCGTCAGATACATAG
ATACAATTCTATTACCCCCATCCATACT
Features (pLannotate 1.2.2; 24 found; start..end, strand, type, name):
      8..721     +  CDS            Superfolder GFP: Superfolder GFP is a basic (constitutively fluorescent) green fluorescent protein published in 2005, derived from Aequorea victoria. It is reported to be a very rapidly-maturing weak dimer.
    767..2245    +  CDS            GLO3: GLO3_YEAST - Experimental evidence at protein level: Swiss-Prot protein existence level 1. GTPase-activating protein for the ADP ribosylation factor (ARF) family. Involved in retrograde vesicular transport from the Golgi to the endoplasmic reticulum. From Saccharomyces cerevisiae (strain ATCC 204508 / S288c) (Baker's yeast).
   2251..2303    +  misc_feature   MCS (fragment): pBluescript multiple cloning site
   2304..2551    +  terminator     CYC1 terminator: S. cerevisiae CYC1; transcription terminator for CYC1
   2570..2588    -  promoter       T7 promoter: promoter for bacteriophage T7 RNA polymerase
   2596..2751    +  CDS            lacZα (fragment): LacZα fragment of β-galactosidase; lacZ fragment
   2755..3183    +  rep_origin     f1 ori (sequence partly withheld): f1 bacteriophage origin of replication; arrow indicates direction of (+) strand synthesis
   3211..3263    -  misc_feature   bom (fragment): basis of mobility region from pBR322
   3294..3371    +  CDS            YO192_YEAST (fragment): Experimental evidence at protein level: Swiss-Prot protein existence level 1. From Saccharomyces cerevisiae (strain ATCC 204508 / S288c) (Baker's yeast).
   3511..3918    +  promoter       LEU2 promoter: S. cerevisiae LEU2
   3919..5013    +  CDS            LEU2: 3-isopropylmalate dehydrogenase, required for leucine biosynthesis; S. cerevisiae LEU2; yeast auxotrophic marker
   5375..5491    -  CDS            NFS1 (fragment): NFS1_YEAST - Also known as SPL1 From Saccharomyces cerevisiae (strain ATCC 204508 / S288c) (Baker's yeast).
   5490..5540    -  misc_feature   bom (fragment): basis of mobility region from pBR322
   5642..5677    -  CDS            rop (fragment): Rop protein, which maintains plasmids at low copy number; rop
   5746..6249    -  misc_feature   CEN/ARS: S. cerevisiae CEN6 centromere fused to an autonomously replicating sequence
   6286..6390    +  promoter       AmpR promoter: bla
   6391..7251    +  CDS            AmpR: β-lactamase; bla; confers resistance to ampicillin, carbenicillin, and related antibiotics
   7422..8010    +  rep_origin     ori: high-copy-number ColE1/pMB1/pBR322/pUC origin of replication
   8193..8285    +  CDS            lacI (fragment): lac repressor; lacI; The lac repressor binds to the lac operator to inhibit transcription in E. coli. This inhibition can be relieved by adding lactose or isopropyl-β-D-thiogalactopyranoside (IPTG).
   8298..8319    +  protein_bind   CAP binding site: CAP binding activates transcription in the presence of cAMP. E. coli catabolite activator protein
   8334..8364    +  promoter       lac promoter: promoter for the E. coli lac operon
   8372..8388    +  protein_bind   lac operator: The lac repressor binds to the lac operator to inhibit transcription in E. coli. This inhibition can be relieved by adding lactose or isopropyl-β-D-thiogalactopyranoside (IPTG). lac repressor encoded by lacI
   8433..8451    +  promoter       T3 promoter: promoter for bacteriophage T3 RNA polymerase
   8502..8851    +  promoter       MET17 promoter: S. cerevisiae MET17; expression is repressed by methionine; MET15; MET25
