[The description below was written by a language model from this plasmid's Addgene catalogue record and pLannotate feature annotations shown in this document.]
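Description:
p415 GFP-Glo3 S389,398 A is a yeast expression plasmid built on the p415 Met25 backbone, a low-copy centromeric E. coli–S. cerevisiae shuttle vector. In yeast it is maintained through a CEN6/ARS element and selected by the LEU2 auxotrophic marker (with its own promoter), which complements leucine auxotrophy. In bacteria it replicates from a high-copy ColE1/pUC-type origin and is selected with ampicillin via the β-lactamase gene. The backbone also carries pBluescript-derived remnants that play no role in yeast expression: an f1 origin, T7 and T3 promoters, lac promoter/operator elements, a lacZα fragment and part of the multiple cloning site.

The payload is a fusion of superfolder GFP to the N-terminus of S. cerevisiae Glo3 (YER122C), a GTPase-activating protein for ARF-family GTPases that acts in retrograde Golgi-to-ER vesicular transport. The insert was cloned between XbaI and XmaI sites. Transcription is driven by the MET25 (MET17) promoter, which is repressed by methionine and so allows expression to be tuned through the methionine content of the medium, and is ended by the CYC1 terminator. In the circular sequence the promoter lies at the end of the record, directly upstream of the sfGFP coding sequence at its start. The Glo3 portion carries S389A and S398A substitutions in the Glo3 motif, described as making the protein non-phosphorylatable at these positions. The construct is suited to visualising this phospho-deficient Glo3 variant in budding yeast and comparing its behaviour with other Glo3 forms, in line with the associated study dissecting ArfGAP function in the COPI coat.
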