Addgene plasmid #112660: p415 GFP-Glo3 S389,398 A
Purpose: Expression S.cerevisiae
Depositing lab: Blanche Schwappach. Depositing organization: Universitaetsmedizin Goettingen. Publication: Dissection of GTPase-activating proteins reveals functional asymmetry in the COPI coat of budding yeast. Arakel EC, Huranova M, Estrada AF, Rau EM, Spang A, Schwappach B. J Cell Sci. 2019 Aug 29;132(16). pii: jcs.232124. doi: 10.1242/jcs.232124. PubMed 31331965.
Backbone
  Vector backbone: P415 Met25
  Vector type: Yeast Expression
  Selectable markers: LEU2
Growth in bacteria
  Bacterial resistance: Ampicillin, 100 μg/mL
  Growth temperature: 37°C
  Growth strain: DH5alpha
  Copy number: Unknown
Gene/Insert
  Gene/Insert name: GFP- Glo3 S389,398A (alt name: YER122C)
  Species: S. cerevisiae (budding yeast)
  Insert size (bp): 2241
  Mutation: mutations (S389A, S398A) in Glo3 motif, non-phosphorylatable
  Promoter: Met25
  Tag / fusion protein: sfGFP (N terminal on insert)
  Cloning method: Restriction Enzyme; 5′ cloning site Xba1 (not destroyed); 3′ cloning site Xma1 (not destroyed)
  Sequencing primers: 5′ GGCACCTTGTCCAATTGAACACGCTCGATG; 3′ TTTTCAGTATAATGTTACATGCGTACACGC
Terms and licenses: Academic/Nonprofit Terms; Industry Terms: Not Available to Industry
How to cite: p415 GFP-Glo3 S389,398 A was a gift from Blanche Schwappach (Addgene plasmid # 112660 ; http://n2t.net/addgene:112660 ; RRID:Addgene_112660)
